>Addgene plasmid #114599 | pBEST-HipO | depositor full sequence | sequence record 216310 | pBEST-HipO sequence 3676 bps
AATAATTTTGTTTAACTTTAAGAAGGAGATATACCATGAACCTGATCCCGGAAATCCTGGACCTGCAGGG
TGAATTCGAAAAAATCCGTCACCAGATCCACGAAAACCCGGAACTGGGTTTCGACGAACTGTGCACCGCT
AAACTGGTTGCTCAGAAACTGAAAGAATTCGGTTACGAAGTTTACGAAGAAATCGGTAAAACCGGTGTTG
TTGGTGTTCTGAAAAAAGGTAACTCTGACAAAAAAATCGGTCTGCGTGCTGACATGGACGCTCTGCCGCT
GCAGGAATGCACCAACCTGCCGTACAAATCTAAAAAAGAAAACGTTATGCACGCTTGCGGTCACGACGGT
CACACCACCTCTCTGCTGCTGGCTGCTAAATACCTGGCTTCTCAGAACTTCAACGGTGCTCTGAACCTGT
ACTTCCAGCCGGCTGAAGAAGGTCTGGGTGGTGCTAAAGCTATGATCGAAGACGGTCTGTTCGAAAAATT
CGACTCTGACTACGTTTTCGGTTGGCACAACATGCCGTTCGGTTCTGACAAAAAATTCTACCTGAAAAAA
GGTGCTATGATGGCTTCTTCTGACTCTTACTCTATCGAAGTTATCGGTCGTGGTGGTCACGGTTCTGCTC
CGGAAAAAGCTAAAGACCCGATCTACGCTGCTTCTCTGCTGATCGTTGCTCTGCAGTCTATCGTTTCTCG
TAACGTTGACCCGCAGAACTCTGCTGTTGTTTCTATCGGTGCTTTCAACGCTGGTCACGCTTTCAACATC
ATCCCGGACATCGCTACCATCAAAATGTCTGTTCGTGCTCTGGACAACGAAACCCGTAAACTGACCGAAG
AAAAAATCTACAAAATCTGCAAAGGTATCGCTCAGGCTAACGACATCGAAATCAAAATCAACAAAAACGT
TGTTGCTCCGGTTACCATGAACAACGACGAAGCTGTTGACTTCGCTTCTGAAGTTGCTAAAGAACTGTTC
GGTGAAAAAAACTGCGAATTCAACCACCGTCCGCTGATGGCTTCTGAAGACTTCGGTTTCTTCTGCGAAA
TGAAAAAATGCGCTTACGCTTTCCTGGAAAACGAAAACGACATCTACCTGCACAACTCTTCTTACGTTTT
CAACGACAAACTGCTGGCTCGTGCTGCTTCTTACTACGCTAAACTGGCTCTGAAATACCTGAAATAACTC
GAGCAAAGCCCGCCGAAAGGCGGGCTTTTCTGTGTCGACCGATGCCCTTGAGAGCCTTCAACCCAGTCAG
CTCCTTCCGGTGGGCGCGGGGCATGACTATCGTCGCCGCACTTATGACTGTCTTCTTTATCATGCAACTC
GTAGGACAGGTGCCGGCAGCGCTCTTCCGCTTCCTCGCTCACTGACTCGCTGCGCTCGGTCGTTCGGCTG
CGGCGAGCGGTATCAGCTCACTCAAAGGCGGTAATACGGTTATCCACAGAATCAGGGGATAACGCAGGAA
AGAACATGTGAGCAAAAGGCCAGCAAAAGGCCAGGAACCGTAAAAAGGCCGCGTTGCTGGCGTTTTTCCA
TAGGCTCCGCCCCCCTGACGAGCATCACAAAAATCGACGCTCAAGTCAGAGGTGGCGAAACCCGACAGGA
CTATAAAGATACCAGGCGTTTCCCCCTGGAAGCTCCCTCGTGCGCTCTCCTGTTCCGACCCTGCCGCTTA
CCGGATACCTGTCCGCCTTTCTCCCTTCGGGAAGCGTGGCGCTTTCTCAATGCTCACGCTGTAGGTATCT
CAGTTCGGTGTAGGTCGTTCGCTCCAAGCTGGGCTGTGTGCACGAACCCCCCGTTCAGCCCGACCGCTGC
GCCTTATCCGGTAACTATCGTCTTGAGTCCAACCCGGTAAGACACGACTTATCGCCACTGGCAGCAGCCA
CTGGTAACAGGATTAGCAGAGCGAGGTATGTAGGCGGTGCTACAGAGTTCTTGAAGTGGTGGCCTAACTA
CGGCTACACTAGAAGGACAGTATTTGGTATCTGCGCTCTGCTGAAGCCAGTTACCTTCGGAAAAAGAGTT
GGTAGCTCTTGATCCGGCAAACAAACCACCGCTGGTAGCGGTGGTTTTTTTGTTTGCAAGCAGCAGATTA
CGCGCAGAAAAAAAGGATCTCAAGAAGATCCTTTGATCTTTTCTACGGGGTCTGACGCTCAGTGGAACGA
AAACTCACGTTAAGGGATTTTGGTCATGAGATTATCAAAAAGGATCTTCACCTAGATCCTTTTAAATTAA
AAATGAAGTTTTAAATCAATCTAAAGTATATATGAGTAAACTTGGTCTGACAGTTACCAATGCTTAATCA
GTGAGGCACCTATCTCAGCGATCTGTCTATTTCGTTCATCCATAGTTGCCTGACTCCCCGTCGTGTAGAT
AACTACGATACGGGAGGGCTTACCATCTGGCCCCAGTGCTGCAATGATACCGCGAGACCCACGCTCACCG
GCTCCAGATTTATCAGCAATAAACCAGCCAGCCGGAAGGGCCGAGCGCAGAAGTGGTCCTGCAACTTTAT
CCGCCTCCATCCAGTCTATTAATTGTTGCCGGGAAGCTAGAGTAAGTAGTTCGCCAGTTAATAGTTTGCG
CAACGTTGTTGCCATTGCTACAGGCATCGTGGTGTCACGCTCGTCGTTTGGTATGGCTTCATTCAGCTCC
GGTTCCCAACGATCAAGGCGAGTTACATGATCCCCCATGTTGTGCAAAAAAGCGGTTAGCTCCTTCGGTC
CTCCGATCGTTGTCAGAAGTAAGTTGGCCGCAGTGTTATCACTCATGGTTATGGCAGCACTGCATAATTC
TCTTACTGTCATGCCATCCGTAAGATGCTTTTCTGTGACTGGTGAGTACTCAACCAAGTCATTCTGAGAA
TAGTGTATGCGGCGACCGAGTTGCTCTTGCCCGGCGTCAATACGGGATAATACCGCGCCACATAGCAGAA
CTTTAAAAGTGCTCATCATTGGAAAACGTTCTTCGGGGCGAAAACTCTCAAGGATCTTACCGCTGTTGAG
ATCCAGTTCGATGTAACCCACTCGTGCACCCAACTGATCTTCAGCATCTTTTACTTTCACCAGCGTTTCT
GGGTGAGCAAAAACAGGAAGGCAAAATGCCGCAAAAAAGGGAATAAGGGCGACACGGAAATGTTGAATAC
TCATACTCTTCCTTTTTCAATATTATTGAAGCATTTATCAGGGTTATTGTCTCATGAGCGGATACATATT
TGAATGTATTTAGAAAAATAAACAAATAGGGGTTCCGCGCACATTTCCCCGAAAAGTGCCACCTGACGTC
TAAGAAACCATTATTATCATGACATTAACCTATAAAAATAGGCGTATCACGAGGCCCTTTCGTCTTCAAG
AATTCTGGCGAATCCTCTGACCAGCCAGAAAACGACCTTTCTGTGGTGAAACCGGATGCTGCAATTCAGA
GCGGCAGCAAGTGGGGGACAGCAGAAGACCTGACCGCCGCAGAGTGGATGTTTGACATGGTGAAGACTAT
CGCACCATCAGCCAGAAAACCGAATTTTGCTGGGTGGGCTAACGATATCCGCCTGATGCGTGAACGTGAC
GGACGTAACCACCGCGACATGTGTGTGCTGTTCCGCTGGGCATGCTGAGCTAACACCGTGCGTGTTGACA
ATTTTACCTCTGGCGGTGATAATGGTTGCAGCTAGC
Features (pLannotate 1.2.2; 7 found; start..end, strand, type, name):
      7..29      +  RBS            RBS: efficient ribosome binding site from bacteriophage T7 gene 10 (Olins and Rangwala, 1989)
     36..1184    +  CDS            hipO: HIPO_CAMJE - Experimental evidence at protein level: Swiss-Prot protein existence level 1. Cleaves hippuric acid into benzoic acid and glycine. From Campylobacter jejuni subsp. jejuni serotype O:2 (strain ATCC 700819 / NCTC 11168).
   1224..1355    +  CDS            TcR (fragment): tetracycline efflux protein; tet; confers resistance to tetracycline
   1535..2123    -  rep_origin     ori: high-copy-number ColE1/pMB1/pBR322/pUC origin of replication
   2294..3154    -  CDS            AmpR: β-lactamase; bla; confers resistance to ampicillin, carbenicillin, and related antibiotics
   3155..3259    -  promoter       AmpR promoter: bla
   3361..3654    +  CDS            O (fragment): VRPO_LAMBD - Protein inferred from homology: Swiss-Prot protein existence level 3. Necessary for the bidirectional replication of DNA. It interacts with the ori (origin of replication) region of the genome during the initiation of replication. From Escherichia phage lambda (Bacteriophage lambda).
