>Addgene plasmid #114599 | pBEST-HipO | addgene full sequence | sequence record 225646 | Addgene NGS Result
AATAATTTTGTTTAACTTTAAGAAGGAGATATACCATGAACCTGATCCCGGAAATCCTGGACCTGCAGGG
TGAATTCGAAAAAATCCGTCACCAGATCCACGAAAACCCGGAACTGGGTTTCGACGAACTGTGCACCGCT
AAACTGGTTGCTCAGAAACTGAAAGAATTCGGTTACGAAGTTTACGAAGAAATCGGTAAAACCGGTGTTG
TTGGTGTTCTGAAAAAAGGTAACTCTGACAAAAAAATCGGTCTGCGTGCTGACATGGACGCTCTGCCGCT
GCAGGAATGCACCAACCTGCCGTACAAATCTAAAAAAGAAAACGTTATGCACGCTTGCGGTCACGACGGT
CACACCACCTCTCTGCTGCTGGCTGCTAAATACCTGGCTTCTCAGAACTTCAACGGTGCTCTGAACCTGT
ACTTCCAGCCGGCTGAAGAAGGTCTGGGTGGTGCTAAAGCTATGATCGAAGACGGTCTGTTCGAAAAATT
CGACTCTGACTACGTTTTCGGTTGGCACAACATGCCGTTCGGTTCTGACAAAAAATTCTACCTGAAAAAA
GGTGCTATGATGGCTTCTTCTGACTCTTACTCTATCGAAGTTATCGGTCGTGGTGGTCACGGTTCTGCTC
CGGAAAAAGCTAAAGACCCGATCTACGCTGCTTCTCTGCTGATCGTTGCTCTGCAGTCTATCGTTTCTCG
TAACGTTGACCCGCAGAACTCTGCTGTTGTTTCTATCGGTGCTTTCAACGCTGGTCACGCTTTCAACATC
ATCCCGGACATCGCTACCATCAAAATGTCTGTTCGTGCTCTGGACAACGAAACCCGTAAACTGACCGAAG
AAAAAATCTACAAAATCTGCAAAGGTATCGCTCAGGCTAACGACATCGAAATCAAAATCAACAAAAACGT
TGTTGCTCCGGTTACCATGAACAACGACGAAGCTGTTGACTTCGCTTCTGAAGTTGCTAAAGAACTGTTC
GGTGAAAAAAACTGCGAATTCAACCACCGTCCGCTGATGGCTTCTGAAGACTTCGGTTTCTTCTGCGAAA
TGAAAAAATGCGCTTACGCTTTCCTGGAAAACGAAAACGACATCTACCTGCACAACTCTTCTTACGTTTT
CAACGACAAACTGCTGGCTCGTGCTGCTTCTTACTACGCTAAACTGGCTCTGAAATACCTGAAATAACTC
GAGCAAAGCCCGCCGAAAGGCGGGCTTTTCTGTGTCGACCGATGCCCTTGAGAGCCTTCAACCCAGTCAG
CTCCTTCCGGTGGGCGCGGGGCATGACTATCGTCGCCGCACTTATGACTGTCTTCTTTATCATGCAACTC
GTAGGACAGGTGCCGGCAGCGCTCTTCCGCTTCCTCGCTCACTGACTCGCTGCGCTCGGTCGTTCGGCTG
CGGCGAGCGGTATCAGCTCACTCAAAGGCGGTAATACGGTTATCCACAGAATCAGGGGATAACGCAGGAA
AGAACATGTGAGCAAAAGGCCAGCAAAAGGCCAGGAACCGTAAAAAGGCCGCGTTGCTGGCGTTTTTCCA
TAGGCTCCGCCCCCCTGACGAGCATCACAAAAATCGACGCTCAAGTCAGAGGTGGCGAAACCCGACAGGA
CTATAAAGATACCAGGCGTTTCCCCCTGGAAGCTCCCTCGTGCGCTCTCCTGTTCCGACCCTGCCGCTTA
CCGGATACCTGTCCGCCTTTCTCCCTTCGGGAAGCGTGGCGCTTTCTCATAGCTCACGCTGTAGGTATCT
CAGTTCGGTGTAGGTCGTTCGCTCCAAGCTGGGCTGTGTGCACGAACCCCCCGTTCAGCCCGACCGCTGC
GCCTTATCCGGTAACTATCGTCTTGAGTCCAACCCGGTAAGACACGACTTATCGCCACTGGCAGCAGCCA
CTGGTAACAGGATTAGCAGAGCGAGGTATGTAGGCGGTGCTACAGAGTTCTTGAAGTGGTGGCCTAACTA
CGGCTACACTAGAAGAACAGTATTTGGTATCTGCGCTCTGCTGAAGCCAGTTACCTTCGGAAAAAGAGTT
GGTAGCTCTTGATCCGGCAAACAAACCACCGCTGGTAGCGGTGGTTTTTTTGTTTGCAAGCAGCAGATTA
CGCGCAGAAAAAAAGGATCTCAAGAAGATCCTTTGATCTTTTCTACGGGGTCTGACGCTCAGTGGAACGA
AAACTCACGTTAAGGGATTTTGGTCATGAGATTATCAAAAAGGATCTTCACCTAGATCCTTTTAAATTAA
AAATGAAGTTTTAAATCAATCTAAAGTATATATGAGTAAACTTGGTCTGACAGTTACCAATGCTTAATCA
GTGAGGCACCTATCTCAGCGATCTGTCTATTTCGTTCATCCATAGTTGCCTGACTCCCCGTCGTGTAGAT
AACTACGATACGGGAGGGCTTACCATCTGGCCCCAGTGCTGCAATGATACCGCGAGACCCACGCTCACCG
GCTCCAGATTTATCAGCAATAAACCAGCCAGCCGGAAGGGCCGAGCGCAGAAGTGGTCCTGCAACTTTAT
CCGCCTCCATCCAGTCTATTAATTGTTGCCGGGAAGCTAGAGTAAGTAGTTCGCCAGTTAATAGTTTGCG
CAACGTTGTTGCCATTGCTACAGGCATCGTGGTGTCACGCTCGTCGTTTGGTATGGCTTCATTCAGCTCC
GGTTCCCAACGATCAAGGCGAGTTACATGATCCCCCATGTTGTGCAAAAAAGCGGTTAGCTCCTTCGGTC
CTCCGATCGTTGTCAGAAGTAAGTTGGCCGCAGTGTTATCACTCATGGTTATGGCAGCACTGCATAATTC
TCTTACTGTCATGCCATCCGTAAGATGCTTTTCTGTGACTGGTGAGTACTCAACCAAGTCATTCTGAGAA
TAGTGTATGCGGCGACCGAGTTGCTCTTGCCCGGCGTCAACACGGGATAATACCGCGCCACATAGCAGAA
CTTTAAAAGTGCTCATCATTGGAAAACGTTCTTCGGGGCGAAAACTCTCAAGGATCTTACCGCTGTTGAG
ATCCAGTTCGATGTAACCCACTCGTGCACCCAACTGATCTTCAGCATCTTTTACTTTCACCAGCGTTTCT
GGGTGAGCAAAAACAGGAAGGCAAAATGCCGCAAAAAAGGGAATAAGGGCGACACGGAAATGTTGAATAC
TCATACTCTTCCTTTTTCAATATTATTGAAGCATTTATCAGGGTTATTGTCTCATGAGCGGATACATATT
TGAATGTATTTAGAAAAATAAACAAATAGGGGTTCCGCGCACATTTCCCCGAAAAGTGCCACCTGACGTC
TAAGAAACCATTATTATCATGACATTAACCTATAAAAATAGGCGTATCACGAGGCCCTTTCGTCTTCAAG
AATTCTGGCGAATCCTCTGACCAGCCAGAAAACGACCTTTCTGTGGTGAAACCGGATGCTGCAATTCAGA
GCGCCAGCAAGTGGGGGACAGCAGAAGACCTGACCGCCGCAGAGTGGATGTTTGACATGGTGAAGACTAT
CGCACCATCAGCCAGAAAACCGAATTTTGCTGGGTGGGCTAACGATATCCGCCTGATGCGTGAACGTGAC
GGACGTAACCACCGCGACATGTGTGTGCTGTTCCGCTGGGCATGCTGAGCTAACACCGTGCGTGTTGACA
ATTTTACCTCTGGCGGTGATAATGGTTGCAGCTAGC
Features (pLannotate 1.2.2; 7 found; start..end, strand, type, name):
      7..29      +  RBS            RBS: efficient ribosome binding site from bacteriophage T7 gene 10 (Olins and Rangwala, 1989)
     36..1184    +  CDS            hipO: HIPO_CAMJE - Experimental evidence at protein level: Swiss-Prot protein existence level 1. Cleaves hippuric acid into benzoic acid and glycine. From Campylobacter jejuni subsp. jejuni serotype O:2 (strain ATCC 700819 / NCTC 11168).
   1224..1355    +  CDS            TcR (fragment): tetracycline efflux protein; tet; confers resistance to tetracycline
   1535..2123    -  rep_origin     ori: high-copy-number ColE1/pMB1/pBR322/pUC origin of replication
   2294..3154    -  CDS            AmpR: β-lactamase; bla; confers resistance to ampicillin, carbenicillin, and related antibiotics
   3155..3259    -  promoter       AmpR promoter: bla
   3361..3654    +  CDS            O (fragment): VRPO_LAMBD - Protein inferred from homology: Swiss-Prot protein existence level 3. Necessary for the bidirectional replication of DNA. It interacts with the ori (origin of replication) region of the genome during the initiation of replication. From Escherichia phage lambda (Bacteriophage lambda).
