[The description below was written by a language model from this plasmid's Addgene catalogue record and pLannotate feature annotations shown in this document.]
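Description:
pBEST-HipO is a small (about 3.7 kb) bacterial expression plasmid designed as a DNA template for cell-free protein synthesis in synthetic biology applications. It derives from pBEST-OR2-OR1-Pr-UTR1-deGFP-T500, with the deGFP reporter gene replaced by HipO through Gibson assembly. The plasmid is propagated in E. coli at high copy from a ColE1/pUC-type origin of replication and is selected with ampicillin through a β-lactamase gene driven by its native bla promoter.

The payload is the roughly 1.15 kb hipO coding sequence from Campylobacter jejuni, which encodes hippurate hydrolase, an enzyme that cleaves hippuric acid into benzoic acid and glycine. According to the catalogue entry, transcription is driven by the OR2-OR1-Pr promoter, a strong constitutive element. It was not picked up as a promoter in the automated annotation, although the feature table flags a phage lambda-derived fragment (scored as a partial O protein match) just upstream of the insert. Translation initiates from the efficient ribosome binding site of bacteriophage T7 gene 10, which sits immediately before the start codon and presumably corresponds to the UTR1 element named in the backbone. The T500 terminator implied by the backbone name is not annotated, and a short tetracycline-resistance gene fragment downstream of the insert appears to be a non-functional backbone remnant.

The stated purpose is strong constitutive expression of HipO in cell-free reactions. There the enzyme acts as a metabolic transducer within cell-free biosensors, a role that fits its conversion of hippuric acid into benzoic acid and glycine.
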