Addgene plasmid #114599: pBEST-HipO
Purpose: Strong constitutive expression of metabolic enzyme, HipO, for cell-free expression
Depositing lab: Jerome Bonnet. Depositing organization: CNRS UMR 5048, INSERM U1054, Centre de Biochimie Structurale. Publication: Plug-and-play metabolic transducers expand the chemical detection space of cell-free biosensors. Voyvodic PL, Pandi A, Koch M, Conejero I, Valjent E, Courtet P, Renard E, Faulon JL, Bonnet J. Nat Commun. 2019 Apr 12;10(1):1697. doi: 10.1038/s41467-019-09722-9. PubMed 30979906.
Backbone
  Vector backbone: pBEST-OR2-OR1-Pr-UTR1-deGFP-T500
  Modifications to backbone: The gene deGFP was replaced by HipO.
  Vector type: Synthetic Biology ; Cell-Free Protein Synthesis
Growth in bacteria
  Bacterial resistance: Ampicillin, 100 μg/mL
  Growth temperature: 37°C
  Growth strain: DH5alpha
  Copy number: High Copy
Gene/Insert
  Gene/Insert name: HipO
  Species: Campylobacter jejuni
  Insert size (bp): 1152
  Promoter: OR2-OR1-Pr
  Cloning method: Gibson Cloning
  Sequencing primers: 5′ ATGCTGAGCTAACACCGTGC; 3′ GGCACCTGTCCTACGAGTTG
Terms and licenses: Academic/Nonprofit Terms; Industry Terms: Not Available to Industry
How to cite: pBEST-HipO was a gift from Jerome Bonnet (Addgene plasmid # 114599 ; http://n2t.net/addgene:114599 ; RRID:Addgene_114599)
